>Addgene plasmid #130799 | pMSCVbsd-PPARD-L433A | addgene full sequence | sequence record 255820 | Addgene NGS Result
AATGAAAGACCCCACCTGTAGGTTTGGCAAGCTAGCTTAAGTAACGCCATTTTGCAAGGCATGGAAAATA
CATAACTGAGAATAGAGAAGTTCAGATCAAGGTTAGGAACAGAGAGACAGCAGAATATGGGCCAAACAGG
ATATCTGTGGTAAGCAGTTCCTGCCCCGGCTCAGGGCCAAGAACAGATGGTCCCCAGATGCGGTCCCGCC
CTCAGCAGTTTCTAGAGAACCATCAGATGTTTCCAGGGTGCCCCAAGGACCTGAAATGACCCTGTGCCTT
ATTTGAACTAACCAATCAGTTCGCTTCTCGCTTCTGTTCGCGCGCTTCTGCTCCCCGAGCTCAATAAAAG
AGCCCACAACCCCTCACTCGGCGCGCCAGTCCTCCGATAGACTGCGTCGCCCGGGTACCCGTATTCCCAA
TAAAGCCTCTTGCTGTTTGCATCCGAATCGTGGACTCGCTGATCCTTGGGAGGGTCTCCTCAGATTGATT
GACTGCCCACCTCGGGGGTCTTTCATTTGGAGGTTCCACCGAGATTTGGAGACCCCTGCCCAGGGACCAC
CGACCCCCCCGCCGGGAGGTAAGCTGGCCAGCGGTCGTTTCGTGTCTGTCTCTGTCTTTGTGCGTGTTTG
TGCCGGCATCTAATGTTTGCGCCTGCGTCTGTACTAGTTAGCTAACTAGCTCTGTATCTGGCGGACCCGT
GGTGGAACTGACGAGTTCTGAACACCCGGCCGCAACCCTGGGAGACGTCCCAGGGACTTTGGGGGCCGTT
TTTGTGGCCCGACCTGAGGAAGGGAGTCGATGTGGAATCCGACCCCGTCAGGATATGTGGTTCTGGTAGG
AGACGAGAACCTAAAACAGTTCCCGCCTCCGTCTGAATTTTTGCTTTCGGTTTGGAACCGAAGCCGCGCG
TCTTGTCTGCTGCAGCGCTGCAGCATCGTTCTGTGTTGTCTCTGTCTGACTGTGTTTCTGTATTTGTCTG
AAAATTAGGGCCAGACTGTTACCACTCCCTTAAGTTTGACCTTAGGTCACTGGAAAGATGTCGAGCGGAT
CGCTCACAACCAGTCGGTAGATGTCAAGAAGAGACGTTGGGTTACCTTCTGCTCTGCAGAATGGCCAACC
TTTAACGTCGGATGGCCGCGAGACGGCACCTTTAACCGAGACCTCATCACCCAGGTTAAGATCAAGGTCT
TTTCACCTGGCCCGCATGGACACCCAGACCAGGTCCCCTACATCGTGACCTGGGAAGCCTTGGCTTTTGA
CCCCCCTCCCTGGGTCAAGCCCTTTGTACACCCTAAGCCTCCGCCTCCTCTTCCTCCATCCGCCCCGTCT
CTCCCCCTTGAACCTCCTCGTTCGACCCCGCCTCGATCCTCCCTTTATCCAGCCCTCACTCCTTCTCTAG
GCGCCGGAATTAGATCCACTAGTAACGGCCGCCAGTGTGCTGGAATTCGCCCTTAGGTGTGGCGCCGAGG
GGAGATCAGCCATGGAGCAGCCACAGGAGGAAGCCCCTGAGGTCCGGGAAGAGGAGGAGAAAGAGGAAGT
GGCAGAGGCAGAAGGAGCCCCAGAGCTCAATGGGGGACCACAGCATGCACTTCCTTCCAGCAGCTACACA
GACCTCTCCCGGAGCTCCTCGCCACCCTCACTGCTGGACCAACTGCAGATGGGCTGTGACGGGGCCTCAT
GCGGCAGCCTCAACATGGAGTGCCGGGTGTGCGGGGACAAGGCATCGGGCTTCCACTACGGTGTTCATGC
ATGTGAGGGGTGCAAGGGCTTCTTCCGTCGTACGATCCGCATGAAGCTGGAGTACGAGAAGTGTGAGCGC
AGCTGCAAGATTCAGAAGAAGAACCGCAACAAGTGCCAGTACTGCCGCTTCCAGAAGTGCCTGGCACTGG
GCATGTCACACAACGCTATCCGTTTTGGTCGGATGCCGGAGGCTGAGAAGAGGAAGCTGGTGGCAGGGCT
GACTGCAAACGAGGGGAGCCAGTACAACCCACAGGTGGCCGACCTGAAGGCCTTCTCCAAGCACATCTAC
AATGCCTACCTGAAAAACTTCAACATGACCAAAAAGAAGGCCCGCAGCATCCTCACCGGCAAAGCCAGCC
ACACGGCGCCCTTTGTGATCCACGACATCGAGACATTGTGGCAGGCAGAGAAGGGGCTGGTGTGGAAGCA
GTTGGTGAATGGCCTGCCTCCCTACAAGGAGATCAGCGTGCACGTCTTCTACCGCTGCCAGTGCACCACA
GTGGAGACCGTGCGGGAGCTCACTGAGTTCGCCAAGAGCATCCCCAGCTTCAGCAGCCTCTTCCTCAACG
ACCAGGTTACCCTTCTCAAGTATGGCGTGCACGAGGCCATCTTCGCCATGCTGGCCTCTATCGTCAACAA
GGACGGGCTGCTGGTAGCCAACGGCAGTGGCTTTGTCACCCGTGAGTTCCTGCGCAGCCTCCGCAAACCC
TTCAGTGATATCATTGAGCCTAAGTTTGAATTTGCTGTCAAGTTCAACGCCCTGGAACTTGATGACAGTG
ACCTGGCCCTATTCATTGCGGCCATCATTCTGTGTGGAGACCGGCCAGGCCTCATGAACGTTCCACGGGT
GGAGGCTATCCAGGACACCATCCTGCGTGCCCTCGAATTCCACCTGCAGGCCAACCACCCTGATGCCCAG
TACCTCTTCCCCAAGCTGCTGCAGAAGATGGCTGACCTGCGGCAACTGGTCACCGAGCACGCCCAGATGA
TGCAGCGGATCAAGAAGACCGAAACCGAGACCTCGCTGCACCCTCTGGCCCAGGAGATCTACAAGGACAT
GTACTAACGGCGGCACCCAGGCCTCCCTGCAGACTCCAATGGGGCCAGCACTGGAGGGGCCCACCCACAT
GACTTTTCCATTGACCAGCTCTCAAGGGCGAATTCTGCAGATATCCATCACACTGGCGGCCGCTCGAGGT
TAACGAATTCTACCGGGTAGGGGAGGCGCTTTTCCCAAGGCAGTCTGGAGCATGCGCTTTAGCAGCCCCG
CTGGGCACTTGGCGCTACACAAGTGGCCTCTGGCCTCGCACACATTCCACATCCACCGGTAGGCGCCAAC
CGGCTCCGTTCTTTGGTGGCCCCTTCGCGCCACCTTCTACTCCTCCCCTAGTCAGGAAGTTCCCCCCCGC
CCCGCAGCTCGCGTCGTGCAGGACGTGACAAATGGAAGTAGCACGTCTCACTAGTCTCGTGCAGATGGAC
AGCACCGCTGAGCAATGGAAGCGGGTAGGCCTTTGGGGCAGCGGCCAATAGCAGCTTTGCTCCTTCGCTT
TCTGGGCTCAGAGGCTGGGAAGGGGTGGGTCCGGGGGCGGGCTCAGGGGCGGGCTCAGGGGCGGGGCGGG
CGCCCGAAGGTCCTCCGGAGGCCCGGCATTCTGCACGCTTCAAAAGCGCACGTCTGCCGCGCTGTTCTCC
TCTTCCTCATCTCCGGGCCTTTCGACCTGCAGCCCAAGCTTACCATGGCCAAGCCTTTGTCTCAAGAAGA
ATCCACCCTCATTGAAAGAGCAACGGCTACAATCAACAGCATCCCCATCTCTGAAGACTACAGCGTCGCC
AGCGCAGCTCTCTCTAGCGACGGCCGCATCTTCACTGGTGTCAATGTATATCATTTTACTGGGGGACCTT
GTGCAGAACTCGTGGTGCTGGGCACTGCTGCTGCTGCGGCAGCTGGCAACCTGACTTGTATCGTCGCGAT
CGGAAATGAGAACAGGGGCATCTTGAGCCCCTGCGGACGGTGCCGACAGGTGCTTCTCGATCTGCATCCT
GGGATCAAAGCCATAGTGAAGGACAGTGATGGACAGCCGACGGCAGTTGGGATTCGTGAATTGCTGCCCT
CTGGTTATGTGTGGGAGGGCTAATCGATAAAATAAAAGATTTTATTTAGTCTCCAGAAAAAGGGGGGAAT
GAAAGACCCCACCTGTAGGTTTGGCAAGCTAGAGAACCATCAGATGTTTCCAGGGTGCCCCAAGGACCTG
AAATGACCCTGTGCCTTATTTGAACTAACCAATCAGTTCGCTTCTCGCTTCTGTTCGCGCGCTTCTGCTC
CCCGAGCTCAATAAAAGAGCCCACAACCCCTCACTCGGCGCGCCAGTCCTCCGATAGACTGCGTCGCCCG
GGTACCCGTGTATCCAATAAACCCTCTTGCAGTTGCATCCGACTTGTGGTCTCGCTGTTCCTTGGGAGGG
TCTCCTCTGAGTGATTGACTACCCGTCAGCGGGGGTCTTTCATGGGTAACAGTTTCTTGAAGTTGGAGAA
CAACATTCTGAGGGTAGGAGTCGAATATTAAGTAATCCTGACTCAATTAGCCACTGTTTTGAATCCACAT
ACTCCAATACTCCTGAAATAGTTCATTATGGACAGCGCAGAAAGAGCTGGGGAGAATTGTGAAATTGTTA
TCCGCTCACAATTCCACACAACATACGAGCCGGAAGCATAAAGTGTAAAGCCTGGGGTGCCTAATGAGTG
AGCTAACTCACATTAATTGCGTTGCGCTCACTGCCCGCTTTCCAGTCGGGAAACCTGTCGTGCCAGCTGC
ATTAATGAATCGGCCAACGCGCGGGGAGAGGCGGTTTGCGTATTGGGCGCTCTTCCGCTTCCTCGCTCAC
TGACTCGCTGCGCTCGGTCGTTCGGCTGCGGCGAGCGGTATCAGCTCACTCAAAGGCGGTAATACGGTTA
TCCACAGAATCAGGGGATAACGCAGGAAAGAACATGTGAGCAAAAGGCCAGCAAAAGGCCAGGAACCGTA
AAAAGGCCGCGTTGCTGGCGTTTTTCCATAGGCTCCGCCCCCCTGACGAGCATCACAAAAATCGACGCTC
AAGTCAGAGGTGGCGAAACCCGACAGGACTATAAAGATACCAGGCGTTTCCCCCTGGAAGCTCCCTCGTG
CGCTCTCCTGTTCCGACCCTGCCGCTTACCGGATACCTGTCCGCCTTTCTCCCTTCGGGAAGCGTGGCGC
TTTCTCATAGCTCACGCTGTAGGTATCTCAGTTCGGTGTAGGTCGTTCGCTCCAAGCTGGGCTGTGTGCA
CGAACCCCCCGTTCAGCCCGACCGCTGCGCCTTATCCGGTAACTATCGTCTTGAGTCCAACCCGGTAAGA
CACGACTTATCGCCACTGGCAGCAGCCACTGGTAACAGGATTAGCAGAGCGAGGTATGTAGGCGGTGCTA
CAGAGTTCTTGAAGTGGTGGCCTAACTACGGCTACACTAGAAGAACAGTATTTGGTATCTGCGCTCTGCT
GAAGCCAGTTACCTTCGGAAAAAGAGTTGGTAGCTCTTGATCCGGCAAACAAACCACCGCTGGTAGCGGT
GGTTTTTTTGTTTGCAAGCAGCAGATTACGCGCAGAAAAAAAGGATCTCAAGAAGATCCTTTGATCTTTT
CTACGGGGTCTGACGCTCAGTGGAACGAAAACTCACGTTAAGGGATTTTGGTCATGAGATTATCAAAAAG
GATCTTCACCTAGATCCTTTTAAATTAAAAATGAAGTTTTAAATCAATCTAAAGTATATATGAGTAAACT
TGGTCTGACAGTTACCAATGCTTAATCAGTGAGGCACCTATCTCAGCGATCTGTCTATTTCGTTCATCCA
TAGTTGCCTGACTCCCCGTCGTGTAGATAACTACGATACGGGAGGGCTTACCATCTGGCCCCAGTGCTGC
AATGATACCGCGAGACCCACGCTCACCGGCTCCAGATTTATCAGCAATAAACCAGCCAGCCGGAAGGGCC
GAGCGCAGAAGTGGTCCTGCAACTTTATCCGCCTCCATCCAGTCTATTAATTGTTGCCGGGAAGCTAGAG
TAAGTAGTTCGCCAGTTAATAGTTTGCGCAACGTTGTTGCCATTGCTACAGGCATCGTGGTGTCACGCTC
GTCGTTTGGTATGGCTTCATTCAGCTCCGGTTCCCAACGATCAAGGCGAGTTACATGATCCCCCATGTTG
TGCAAAAAAGCGGTTAGCTCCTTCGGTCCTCCGATCGTTGTCAGAAGTAAGTTGGCCGCAGTGTTATCAC
TCATGGTTATGGCAGCACTGCATAATTCTCTTACTGTCATGCCATCCGTAAGATGCTTTTCTGTGACTGG
TGAGTACTCAACCAAGTCATTCTGAGAATAGTGTATGCGGCGACCGAGTTGCTCTTGCCCGGCGTCAATA
CGGGATAATACCGCGCCACATAGCAGAACTTTAAAAGTGCTCATCATTGGAAAACGTTCTTCGGGGCGAA
AACTCTCAAGGATCTTACCGCTGTTGAGATCCAGTTCGATGTAACCCACTCGTGCACCCAACTGATCTTC
AGCATCTTTTACTTTCACCAGCGTTTCTGGGTGAGCAAAAACAGGAAGGCAAAATGCCGCAAAAAAGGGA
ATAAGGGCGACACGGAAATGTTGAATACTCATACTCTTCCTTTTTCAATATTATTGAAGCATTTATCAGG
GTTATTGTCTCATGAGCGGATACATATTTGAATGTATTTAGAAAAATAAACAAATAGGGGTTCCGCGCAC
ATTTCCCCGAAAAGTGCCACCTGACGTCTAAGAAACCATTATTATCATGACATTAACCTATAAAAATAGG
CGTATCACGAGGCCCTTTCGTCTCGCGCGTTTCGGTGATGACGGTGAAAACCTCTGACACATGCAGCTCC
CGGAGACGGTCACAGCTTGTCTGTAAGCGGATGCCGGGAGCAGACAAGCCCGTCAGGGCGCGTCAGCGGG
TGTTGGCGGGTGTCGGGGCTGGCTTAACTATGCGGCATCAGAGCAGATTGTACTGAGAGTGCACCATATG
CGGTGTGAAATACCGCACAGATGCGTAAGGAGAAAATACCGCATCAGGCGCCATTCGCCATTCAGGCTGC
GCAACTGTTGGGAAGGGCGATCGGTGCGGGCCTCTTCGCTATTACGCCAGCTGGCGAAAGGGGGATGTGC
TGCAAGGCGATTAAGTTGGGTAACGCCAGGGTTTTCCCAGTCACGACGTTGTAAAACGACGGCGCAAGGA
ATGGTGCATGCAAGGAGATGGCGCCCAACAGTCCCCCGGCCACGGGGCCTGCCACCATACCCACGCCGAA
ACAAGCGCTCATGAGCCCGAAGTGGCGAGCCCGATCTTCCCCATCGGTGATGTCGGCGATATAGGCGCCA
GCAACCGCACCTGTGGCGCCGGTGATGCCGGCCACGATGCGTCCGGCGTAGAGGCGATTAGTCCAATTTG
TTAAAGACAGGATATCAGTGGTCCAGGCTCTAGTTTTGACTCAACAATATCACCAGCTGAAGCCTATAGA
GTACGAGCCATAGATAAAATAAAAGATTTTATTTAGTCTCCAGAAAAAGGGGGG
Features (pLannotate 1.2.2; 20 found; start..end, strand, type, name):
      1..517     +  LTR            5' LTR: 5' long terminal repeat from murine embryonic stem cell virus
    581..922     +  misc_feature   MESV Ψ: packaging signal of murine embryonic stem cell virus
    989..1405    +  CDS            gag (truncated): truncated Moloney murine leukemia virus (MMLV) gag gene lacking the start codon
   1482..2804    +  CDS            PPARD: PPARD_HUMAN - Also known as NR1C2, PPARB. Experimental evidence at protein level: Swiss-Prot protein existence level 1. Ligand-activated transcription factor. Receptor that binds peroxisome proliferators such as hypolipidemic drugs and fatty acids. Has a preference for poly-unsaturated fatty acids, such as gamma- linoleic acid and eicosapentanoic acid. Once activated by a ligand, the receptor binds to promoter elements of target genes. Regulates the peroxisomal beta-oxidation pathway of fatty acids. Functions as transcription activator for the acyl-CoA oxidase gene. Decreases expression of NPC
   2955..3454    +  promoter       PGK promoter: mouse phosphoglycerate kinase 1 promoter
   3475..3873    +  CDS            BSD: blasticidin S deaminase; Aspergillus terreus BSD; confers resistance to blasticidin
   3918..3952    +  LTR            3' LTR (ΔU3) (fragment): self-inactivating 3' long terminal repeat (LTR) from Moloney murine leukemia virus
   3949..4243    +  LTR            3' LTR (ΔU3) (fragment): self-inactivating 3' long terminal repeat (LTR) from Moloney murine leukemia virus
   4405..4421    -  protein_bind   lac operator: The lac repressor binds to the lac operator to inhibit transcription in E. coli. This inhibition can be relieved by adding lactose or isopropyl-β-D-thiogalactopyranoside (IPTG). lac repressor encoded by lacI
   4429..4459    -  promoter       lac promoter: promoter for the E. coli lac operon
   4474..4495    -  protein_bind   CAP binding site: CAP binding activates transcription in the presence of cAMP. E. coli catabolite activator protein
   4508..4600    -  CDS            lacI (fragment): lac repressor; lacI; The lac repressor binds to the lac operator to inhibit transcription in E. coli. This inhibition can be relieved by adding lactose or isopropyl-β-D-thiogalactopyranoside (IPTG).
   4783..5371    -  rep_origin     ori: high-copy-number ColE1/pMB1/pBR322/pUC origin of replication
   5542..6402    -  CDS            AmpR: β-lactamase; bla; confers resistance to ampicillin, carbenicillin, and related antibiotics
   6403..6507    -  promoter       AmpR promoter: bla
   6602..6637    +  CDS            rop (fragment): Rop protein, which maintains plasmids at low copy number; rop
   6739..6838    +  misc_feature   bom (fragment): basis of mobility region from pBR322
   6844..6993    -  CDS            lacZα (fragment): LacZα fragment of β-galactosidase; lacZ fragment
   6993..7194    -  CDS            TcR (fragment): tetracycline efflux protein; tet; confers resistance to tetracycline
   7195..7293    +  CDS            env (fragment): murine leukemia virus gPr80 envelope polyprotein precursor; env; proteolytically cleaved into gp70SU and p15TM subunits
