[The description below was written by a language model from this plasmid's Addgene catalogue record and pLannotate feature annotations shown in this document.]
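Description:
pMSCVbsd-PPARD-L433A is a gammaretroviral expression vector built on the pMSCVbsd backbone (murine stem cell virus type) for stable delivery of a mutant human PPARD cDNA into mammalian cells by retroviral transduction. The 7.3 kb plasmid is maintained in E. coli through a high-copy ColE1/pUC-type origin and an ampicillin resistance gene (β-lactamase under its own promoter). The annotation also picks up small remnants of lac, rop, bom, tetracycline-resistance and env sequences in the bacterial portion, which are backbone leftovers rather than functional parts.

The proviral region begins with a 5' LTR from murine embryonic stem cell virus, followed by the Ψ packaging signal and a truncated gag segment lacking its start codon, which extends the packaging signal without producing Gag protein. Downstream lies the PPARD coding sequence, encoding the ligand-activated nuclear receptor PPARβ/δ and carrying the L433A substitution, which was introduced by PCR mutagenesis. No dedicated internal promoter precedes the insert, so it is presumably transcribed from the 5' LTR, as is usual for this vector family. A mouse PGK promoter then drives blasticidin S deaminase, allowing blasticidin selection of transduced cells. The cassette ends in a 3' LTR, which the automated annotation matches as two fragments of a ΔU3 LTR; the record does not otherwise state that the vector is self-inactivating. Because gag, pol and env functions are absent, virus must be produced in a packaging system that supplies them in trans.

The associated work concerns PPARβ/δ, NCOR recruitment and transcriptional regulation of ANGPTL4, suggesting use in comparing mutant and wild-type receptor function. The record does not state the specific functional effect of L433A.
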