Addgene plasmid #130799: pMSCVbsd-PPARD-L433A
Purpose: Vector encoding PPARD cDNA for retroviral transduction
Depositing lab: Till Adhikary. Depositing organization: Philipps-Universitaet Marburg. Publication: PPARbeta/delta recruits NCOR and regulates transcription reinitiation of ANGPTL4. Legrand N, Bretscher CL, Zielke S, Wilke B, Daude M, Fritz B, Diederich WE, Adhikary T. Nucleic Acids Res. 2019 Oct 10;47(18):9573-9591. doi: 10.1093/nar/gkz685. PubMed 31428774.
Backbone
  Vector backbone: pMSCVbsd
  Vector type: Retroviral
  Selectable markers: Blasticidin
Growth in bacteria
  Bacterial resistance: Ampicillin, 100 μg/mL
  Growth temperature: 37°C
  Growth strain: NEB Stable
  Copy number: High Copy
Gene/Insert
  Gene/Insert name: PPARD L433A
  Species: H. sapiens (human)
  Mutation: L433A
  Entrez Gene: PPARD (a.k.a. FAAR, NR1C2, NUC1, NUCI, NUCII, PPARB)
  Cloning method: Restriction Enzyme; 5′ cloning site BglII (destroyed during cloning); 3′ cloning site XhoI (not destroyed)
  Sequencing primers: 5′ pMSCVseqfw (CCCTTGAACCTCCTCGTTCGACC); 3′ pMSCVseqrv (GAGACGTGCTACTTCCATTTGTC)
Terms and licenses: Academic/Nonprofit Terms; Industry Terms: Not Available to Industry
Depositor comments: Generated by PCR mutagenesis. Please visit https://www.biorxiv.org/content/10.1101/525576v2 for BioRxiv preprint.
How to cite: pMSCVbsd-PPARD-L433A was a gift from Till Adhikary (Addgene plasmid # 130799 ; http://n2t.net/addgene:130799 ; RRID:Addgene_130799)
