>Addgene plasmid #130799 | pMSCVbsd-PPARD-L433A | depositor partial sequence | sequence record 250310 | PPARD L433A
ATGGAGCAGCCACAGGAGGAAGCCCCTGAGGTCCGGGAAGAGGAGGAGAAAGAGGAAGTGGCAGAGGCAG
AAGGAGCCCCAGAGCTCAATGGGGGACCACAGCATGCACTTCCTTCCAGCAGCTACACAGACCTCTCCCG
GAGCTCCTCGCCACCCTCACTGCTGGACCAACTGCAGATGGGCTGTGACGGGGCCTCATGCGGCAGCCTC
AACATGGAGTGCCGGGTGTGCGGGGACAAGGCATCGGGCTTCCACTACGGTGTTCATGCATGTGAGGGGT
GCAAGGGCTTCTTCCGTCGTACGATCCGCATGAAGCTGGAGTACGAGAAGTGTGAGCGCAGCTGCAAGAT
TCAGAAGAAGAACCGCAACAAGTGCCAGTACTGCCGCTTCCAGAAGTGCCTGGCACTGGGCATGTCACAC
AACGCTATCCGTTTTGGTCGGATGCCGGAGGCTGAGAAGAGGAAGCTGGTGGCAGGGCTGACTGCAAACG
AGGGGAGCCAGTACAACCCACAGGTGGCCGACCTGAAGGCCTTCTCCAAGCACATCTACAATGCCTACCT
GAAAAACTTCAACATGACCAAAAAGAAGGCCCGCAGCATCCTCACCGGCAAAGCCAGCCACACGGCGCCC
TTTGTGATCCACGACATCGAGACATTGTGGCAGGCAGAGAAGGGGCTGGTGTGGAAGCAGTTGGTGAATG
GCCTGCCTCCCTACAAGGAGATCAGCGTGCACGTCTTCTACCGCTGCCAGTGCACCACAGTGGAGACCGT
GCGGGAGCTCACTGAGTTCGCCAAGAGCATCCCCAGCTTCAGCAGCCTCTTCCTCAACGACCAGGTTACC
CTTCTCAAGTATGGCGTGCACGAGGCCATCTTCGCCATGCTGGCCTCTATCGTCAACAAGGACGGGCTGC
TGGTAGCCAACGGCAGTGGCTTTGTCACCCGTGAGTTCCTGCGCAGCCTCCGCAAACCCTTCAGTGATAT
CATTGAGCCTAAGTTTGAATTTGCTGTCAAGTTCAACGCCCTGGAACTTGATGACAGTGACCTGGCCCTA
TTCATTGCGGCCATCATTCTGTGTGGAGACCGGCCAGGCCTCATGAACGTTCCACGGGTGGAGGCTATCC
AGGACACCATCCTGCGTGCCCTCGAATTCCACCTGCAGGCCAACCACCCTGATGCCCAGTACCTCTTCCC
CAAGCTGCTGCAGAAGATGGCTGACCTGCGGCAACTGGTCACCGAGCACGCCCAGATGATGCAGCGGATC
AAGAAGACCGAAACCGAGACCTCGCTGCACCCTCTGGCCCAGGAGATCTACAAGGACATGTACTAA
